>Addgene plasmid #187443 | AAV_Syn_Xph18_eGFP_CCR5TC | addgene full sequence | sequence record 370109 | Addgene NGS Result
CTGCGCGCTCGCTCGCTCACTGAGGCCGCCCGGGCAAAGCCCGGGCGTCGGGCGACCTTTGGTCGCCCGG
CCTCAGTGAGCGAGCGAGCGCGCAGAGAGGGAGTGGCCAACTCCATCACTAGGGGTTCCTTGTAGTTAAT
GATTAACCCGCCATGCTACTTATCTACGTAGCCATGCTCTAGGAAGATCACGCGTGTCATCCTCATCAGA
TCTCTGCAGAGGGCCCTGCGTATGAGTGCAAGTGGGTTTTAGGACCAGGATGAGGCGGGGTGGGGGTGCC
TACCTGACGACCGACCCCGACCCACTGGACAAGCACCCAACCCCCATTCCCCAAATTGCGCATCCCCTAT
CAGAGAGGGGGAGGGGAAACAGGATGCGGCGAGGCGCGTGCGCACTGCCAGCTTCAGCACCGCGGACAGT
GCCTTCGCCCCCGCCTGGCGGCGCGCGCCACCGCCGCCTCAGCACTGAAGGCGCGCTGACGTCACTCGCC
GGTCCCCCGCAAACTCCCCTTCCCGGCCACCTTGGTCGCGTCCGCGCCGCCGCCGGCCCAGCCGGACCGC
ACCACGCGAGGCGCGAGATAGGGGGGCACGGGCGCGACCATCTGCGCTGCGGCGCCGGCGACTCAGCGCT
GCCTCAGTCTGCGGTGGGCAGCGGAGGAGTCGTGTCGTGCCTGAGAGCGCAGTCGAATTCAAGCTGCTAG
CGCCGCCACCATGGCGGGCAGCTCTGTCAGTTCCGTGCCGACCAAACTGGAAGTGGTTGCGGCCACCCCG
ACGTCTCTGCTGATCAGCTGGGATGCACATTCGCGGATGGCGTGGGTCAATTATTACCGTATCACCTATG
GCGAAACGGGCGGTAACTCCCCGGTTCAGGAATTCACCGTCCCGGGTAGTTCCTCAACCGCAACGATTTC
CGGCCTGTCACCGGGTGTCGACTATACCATTACGGTTTACGCTAATGGGGGGGGGTTTCGTCGGGGGATG
GCGCCGATTTCTATCAATTACCGTACCGGTAGCGGCTCCAGTAGATCTGGGGTGAGCAAGGGCGAGGAGC
TGTTCACCGGGGTGGTGCCCATCCTGGTCGAGCTGGACGGCGACGTAAACGGCCACAAGTTCAGCGTGTC
CGGCGAGGGCGAGGGCGATGCCACCTACGGCAAGCTGACCCTGAAGTTCATCTGCACCACCGGCAAGCTG
CCCGTGCCCTGGCCCACCCTCGTGACCACCCTGACCTACGGCGTGCAGTGCTTCAGCCGCTACCCCGACC
ACATGAAGCAGCACGACTTCTTCAAGTCCGCCATGCCCGAAGGCTACGTCCAGGAGCGCACCATCTTCTT
CAAGGACGACGGCAACTACAAGACCCGCGCCGAGGTGAAGTTCGAGGGCGACACCCTGGTGAACCGCATC
GAGCTGAAGGGCATCGACTTCAAGGAGGACGGCAACATCCTGGGGCACAAGCTGGAGTACAACTACAACA
GCCACAACGTCTATATCATGGCCGACAAGCAGAAGAACGGCATCAAGGTGAACTTCAAGATCCGCCACAA
CATCGAGGACGGCAGCGTGCAGCTCGCCGACCACTACCAGCAGAACACCCCCATCGGCGACGGCCCCGTG
CTGCTGCCCGACAACCACTACCTGAGCACCCAGTCCGCCCTGAGCAAAGACCCCAACGAGAAGCGCGATC
ACATGGTCCTGCTGGAGTTCGTGACCGCCGCCGGGATCACTCTCGGCATGGACGAGCTGTACTCTAGGGG
AGCTGGCGCTGGAGCGGGTGCAGGGGCTGGCTCTAGATTCCAGTGCCGGATCTGCATGCGGAACTTCAGC
GACCGGTCCAACCTGAGCAGGCACATCAGAACCCACACCGGAGAAAAGCCCTTCGCCTGCGACATTTGCG
GCCGGAAGTTCGCCATCAGCAGCAACCTGAACAGCCACACCAAGATCCACACTGGCAGCCAGAAACCTTT
CCAGTGCAGAATTTGTATGAGAAACTTTAGCAGAAGCGACAACCTGGCCAGACACATCCGGACACATACT
GGTGAAAAACCTTTTGCCTGTGATATCTGTGGCAGAAAGTTTGCCACCTCCGGCAATCTGACCCGGCACA
CAAAGATTCACCTGCGGGGCAGCCAGCTATCGATTGTCGACGCTCCTGAACAACGTGAAGGTGCTTCTCA
AGTTTCTGTTTCTGTTACTTTTGAAGATGTTGCTGTTCTTTTTACTCGTGATGAATGGAAAAAACTTGAT
CTTTCTCAACGTTCTCTTTATCGTGAAGTTATGCTTGAAAATTATTCTAATCTTGCTTCTATGGCTTAAG
AATTCGATATCAAGCTTATCGATAATCAACCTCTGGATTACAAAATTTGTGAAAGATTGACTGGTATTCT
TAACTATGTTGCTCCTTTTACGCTATGTGGATACGCTGCTTTAATGCCTTTGTATCATGCTATTGCTTCC
CGTATGGCTTTCATTTTCTCCTCCTTGTATAAATCCTGGTTGCTGTCTCTTTATGAGGAGTTGTGGCCCG
TTGTCAGGCAACGTGGCGTGGTGTGCACTGTGTTTGCTGACGCAACCCCCACTGGTTGGGGCATTGCCAC
CACCTGTCAGCTCCTTTCCGGGACTTTCGCTTTCCCCCTCCCTATTGCCACGGCGGAACTCATCGCCGCC
TGCCTTGCCCGCTGCTGGACAGGGGCTCGGCTGTTGGGCACTGACAATTCCGTGGTGTTGTCGGGGAAAT
CATCGTCCTTTCCTTGGCTGCTCGCCTGTGTTGCCACCTGGATTCTGCGCGGGACGTCCTTCTGCTACGT
CCCTTCGGCCCTCAATCCAGCGGACCTTCCTTCCCGCGGCCTGCTGCCGGCTCTGCGGCCTCTTCCGCGT
CTTCGCCTTCGCCCTCAGACGAGTCGGATCTCCCTTTGGGCCGCCTCCCCGCATCGATACCGTCGACCTC
GACCCGGGCGGCCGCTTCGAGCAGACATGATAAGATACATTGATGAGTTTGGACAAACCACAACTAGAAT
GCAGTGAAAAAAATGCTTTATTTGTGAAATTTGTGATGCTATTGCTTTATTTGTAACCATTATAAGCTGC
AATAAACAAGTTAACAACAACAATTGCATTCATTTTATGTTTCAGGTTCAGGGGGAGATGTGGGAGGTTT
TTTAAAGCAAGTAAAACCTCTACAAATGTGGTAAAATCGATAAGGATCTTCCTAGAGCATGGCTACGTAG
ATAAGTAGCATGGCGGGTTAATCATTAACTACAAGGAACCCCTAGTGATGGAGTTGGCCACTCCCTCTCT
GCGCGCTCGCTCGCTCACTGACTCGCTGCGCTCGGTCGTTCGGCTGCGGCGAGCGGTATCAGCTCACTCA
AAGGCGGTAATACGGTTATCCACAGAATCAGGGGATAACGCAGGAAAGAACATGTGAGCAAAAGGCCAGC
AAAAGGCCAGGAACCGTAAAAAGGCCGCGTTGCTGGCGTTTTTCCATAGGCTCCGCCCCCCTGACGAGCA
TCACAAAAATCGACGCTCAAGTCAGAGGTGGCGAAACCCGACAGGACTATAAAGATACCAGGCGTTTCCC
CCTGGAAGCTCCCTCGTGCGCTCTCCTGTTCCGACCCTGCCGCTTACCGGATACCTGTCCGCCTTTCTCC
CTTCGGGAAGCGTGGCGCTTTCTCATAGCTCACGCTGTAGGTATCTCAGTTCGGTGTAGGTCGTTCGCTC
CAAGCTGGGCTGTGTGCACGAACCCCCCGTTCAGCCCGACCGCTGCGCCTTATCCGGTAACTATCGTCTT
GAGTCCAACCCGGTAAGACACGACTTATCGCCACTGGCAGCAGCCACTGGTAACAGGATTAGCAGAGCGA
GGTATGTAGGCGGTGCTACAGAGTTCTTGAAGTGGTGGCCTAACTACGGCTACACTAGAAGAACAGTATT
TGGTATCTGCGCTCTGCTGAAGCCAGTTACCTTCGGAAAAAGAGTTGGTAGCTCTTGATCCGGCAAACAA
ACCACCGCTGGTAGCGGTGGTTTTTTTGTTTGCAAGCAGCAGATTACGCGCAGAAAAAAAGGATCTCAAG
AAGATCCTTTGATCTTTTCTACGGGGTCTGACGCTCAGTGGAACGAAAACTCACGTTAAGGGATTTTGGT
CATGAGATTATCAAAAAGGATCTTCACCTAGATCCTTTTAAATTAAAAATGAAGTTTTAAATCAATCTAA
AGTATATATGAGTAAACTTGGTCTGACAGTTACCAATGCTTAATCAGTGAGGCACCTATCTCAGCGATCT
GTCTATTTCGTTCATCCATAGTTGCCTGACTCCCCGTCGTGTAGATAACTACGATACGGGAGGGCTTACC
ATCTGGCCCCAGTGCTGCAATGATACCGCGAGACCCACGCTCACCGGCTCCAGATTTATCAGCAATAAAC
CAGCCAGCCGGAAGGGCCGAGCGCAGAAGTGGTCCTGCAACTTTATCCGCCTCCATCCAGTCTATTAATT
GTTGCCGGGAAGCTAGAGTAAGTAGTTCGCCAGTTAATAGTTTGCGCAACGTTGTTGCCATTGCTACAGG
CATCGTGGTGTCACGCTCGTCGTTTGGTATGGCTTCATTCAGCTCCGGTTCCCAACGATCAAGGCGAGTT
ACATGATCCCCCATGTTGTGCAAAAAAGCGGTTAGCTCCTTCGGTCCTCCGATCGTTGTCAGAAGTAAGT
TGGCCGCAGTGTTATCACTCATGGTTATGGCAGCACTGCATAATTCTCTTACTGTCATGCCATCCGTAAG
ATGCTTTTCTGTGACTGGTGAGTACTCAACCAAGTCATTCTGAGAATAGTGTATGCGGCGACCGAGTTGC
TCTTGCCCGGCGTCAATACGGGATAATACCGCGCCACATAGCAGAACTTTAAAAGTGCTCATCATTGGAA
AACGTTCTTCGGGGCGAAAACTCTCAAGGATCTTACCGCTGTTGAGATCCAGTTCGATGTAACCCACTCG
TGCACCCAACTGATCTTCAGCATCTTTTACTTTCACCAGCGTTTCTGGGTGAGCAAAAACAGGAAGGCAA
AATGCCGCAAAAAAGGGAATAAGGGCGACACGGAAATGTTGAATACTCATACTCTTCCTTTTTCAATATT
ATTGAAGCATTTATCAGGGTTATTGTCTCATGAGCGGATACATATTTGAATGTATTTAGAAAAATAAACA
AATAGGGGTTCCGCGCACATTTCCCCGAAAAGTGCCACCTAAATTGTAAGCGTTAATATTTTGTTAAAAT
TCGCGTTAAATTTTTGTTAAATCAGCTCATTTTTTAACCAATAGGCCGAAATCGGCAAAATCCCTTATAA
ATCAAAAGAATAGACCGAGATAGGGT
[37 nt withheld, positions 5347-5383]
AAAGAACGTGGACTCCAACGTCAAAGG
[49 nt withheld, positions 5411-5459]
T
[91 nt withheld, positions 5461-5551]
G
[124 nt withheld, positions 5553-5676]
CCCATTCGCCATTCAGGCTGCGCAACTGTTGGGAAGGGCGATCGGTGCGGGCCTCTTCGCTATTACGCCA
G
Features (pLannotate 1.2.2; 17 found; start..end, strand, type, name):
    235..682     +  promoter       hSyn promoter: human synapsin I promoter; confers neuron-specific expression (Kügler et al., 2003)
    720..992     +  CDS            FINC_PLEWA (fragment): Experimental evidence at transcript level: Swiss-Prot protein existence level 2. Fibronectins bind cell surfaces and various compounds including collagen, fibrin, heparin, DNA, and actin. Fibronectins are involved in cell adhesion, cell motility, opsonization, wound healing, and maintenance of cell shape. May be involved in osteoblast compaction (By similarity). From Pleurodeles waltl (Iberian ribbed newt).
   1032..1742    +  CDS            EGFP: EGFP is a basic (constitutively fluorescent) green fluorescent protein published in 1996, derived from Aequorea victoria. It is reported to be a rapidly-maturing weak dimer with moderate acid sensitivity.
   1788..2129    +  CDS            CCR5TC: zinc-finger domain from the CCR5-224 (+) zinc-finger nuclease that recognizes the left half-site target sequence in the human CCR5 gene (Perez et al., 2008; Gross et al., 2013)
   2187..2303    +  CDS            ZNF720 (fragment): ZN720_HUMAN - Experimental evidence at protein level: Swiss-Prot protein existence level 1. From Homo sapiens (Human).
   2310..2334    +  misc_feature   MCS (fragment): pBluescript multiple cloning site
   2334..2922    +  misc_feature   WPRE: woodchuck hepatitis virus posttranscriptional regulatory element
   2923..2942    +  misc_feature   MCS (fragment): pBluescript multiple cloning site
   2971..3092    -  polyA_signal   SV40 poly(A) signal: SV40 polyadenylation signal
   3115..3183    -  CDS            large T antigen (fragment): large T antigen from SV40 (simian virus 40)
   3254..3311    +  repeat_region  AAV2 ITR (fragment): inverted terminal repeat of adeno-associated virus serotype 2 inverted
   3471..4059    -  rep_origin     ori: high-copy-number ColE1/pMB1/pBR322/pUC origin of replication
   4230..5090    -  CDS            AmpR: β-lactamase; bla; confers resistance to ampicillin, carbenicillin, and related antibiotics
   5091..5195    -  promoter       AmpR promoter: bla
   5248..5676    -  rep_origin     f1 ori (sequence partly withheld): f1 bacteriophage origin of replication; arrow indicates direction of (+) strand synthesis
   5681..3       -  CDS            lacZα (fragment) (across the origin): LacZα fragment of β-galactosidase; lacZ fragment
   5745..130     -  repeat_region  AAV2 ITR (fragment) (across the origin): inverted terminal repeat of adeno-associated virus serotype 2 inverted
