[The description below was written by a language model from this plasmid's Addgene catalogue record and pLannotate feature annotations shown in this document.]
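Description:
AAV_Syn_Xph18_eGFP_CCR5TC is a 5,747 bp AAV2-based transfer plasmid for neuron-specific expression of a fluorescent intrabody-like probe against the postsynaptic scaffold protein PSD-95. It is propagated in bacteria through a high-copy ColE1/pUC-type origin with ampicillin selection (AmpR under its bla promoter), and the backbone also carries an f1 phage origin and a remnant of lacZα. AAV2 inverted terminal repeats, annotated only as fragments, flank the expression cassette and provide the cis elements needed for packaging it into recombinant AAV particles. The recorded use of a recombination-deficient strain fits the instability typical of ITRs.

The cassette is driven by the human synapsin I promoter, which restricts expression to neurons. It encodes a single fusion protein: Xph18, a synthetic PSD-95 binder whose sequence is matched by the automated annotation to a fibronectin fragment, suggesting a fibronectin-domain-type scaffold. This is followed by eGFP, the CCR5TC left-handed zinc-finger domain, and a KRAB(A) transcriptional repressor domain (annotated by homology as a ZNF720 fragment). A WPRE downstream of the coding region enhances transcript stability and expression, and an SV40 polyadenylation signal is annotated after it, on the reverse strand.

In designs of this kind, the zinc finger–KRAB module usually serves for transcriptional autoregulation: probe not bound to its target enters the nucleus and represses its own expression, limiting background fluorescence. However, no zinc-finger binding site is annotated here and the record does not state this mechanism explicitly. The associated work describes paralog-specific PSD-95 binders as minimally interfering probes for advanced imaging, so this construct is suited to labelling endogenous PSD-95 in neurons by transfection or AAV delivery.
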