Addgene plasmid #187443: AAV_Syn_Xph18_eGFP_CCR5TC
Purpose: Encodes a specific PSD-95 binder (Xph18) fused to eGFP, CCR5 left-handed zinc finger, and KRAB(A) transcriptional repressor domain
Depositing lab: Matthieu Sainlos. Depositing organization: CNRS UMR 5297, Institut Interdisciplinaire de Neurosciences (IINS). Publication: Engineering paralog-specific PSD-95 recombinant binders as minimally interfering multimodal probes for advanced imaging techniques. Rimbault C, Breillat C, Compans B, Toulme E, Nunes Vicente F, Fernandez-Monreal M, Mascalchi P, Genuer C, Puente-Munoz V, Gauthereau I, Hosy E, Claverol S, Giannone G, Chamma I, Mackereth CD, Poujol C, Choquet D, Sainlos M. Elife. 2024 Jan 3;13:e69620. doi: 10.7554/eLife.69620. PubMed 38167295.
Backbone
  Vector backbone: AAV2
  Total vector size (bp): 5747
  Vector type: Mammalian Expression, AAV
Growth in bacteria
  Bacterial resistance: Ampicillin, 100 μg/mL
  Growth temperature: 37°C
  Growth strain: NEB Stable
  Copy number: Unknown
Gene/Insert
  Gene/Insert name: Xph18
  Species: Synthetic
  Insert size (bp): 331
  Promoter: Synapsin
  Tag / fusion protein: eGFP (C terminal on backbone)
  Cloning method: Restriction Enzyme; 5′ cloning site NheI (not destroyed); 3′ cloning site SphI (not destroyed)
  Sequencing primers: 5′ gatgctagcgccgccaccatggcggg; 3′ CATAGCGTAAAAGGAGCAACA
Resource information
  A portion of this plasmid was derived from a plasmid made by: A portion of this plasmid was derived from a plasmid made by Xue Han (Addgene plasmid # 125693 ; http://n2t.net/addgene:125693 ; RRID:Addgene_125693).
Terms and licenses: Academic/Nonprofit Terms; Industry Terms: Not Available to Industry
Depositor comments: Please visit https://doi.org/10.1101/2021.04.07.438431 for bioRxiv preprint.
How to cite: AAV_Syn_Xph18_eGFP_CCR5TC was a gift from Matthieu Sainlos (Addgene plasmid # 187443 ; http://n2t.net/addgene:187443 ; RRID:Addgene_187443)
